Addgene plasmid #212972: plentiguide.U6.DR136(CasRX)_stuffer.puro
Purpose: Lentiviral plasmid used for the cloning of inmature gRNAs of the Albarossa Library. The plasmid also encoded a puromycin resistance cassette.
Depositing lab: Roland Rad. Depositing organization: Klinikum der Technischen Universität München (TUM Klinikum). Publication: Genome-scale pan-cancer interrogation of lncRNA dependencies using CasRx. Montero JJ, Trozzo R, Sugden M, Ollinger R, Belka A, Zhigalova E, Waetzig P, Engleitner T, Schmidt-Supprian M, Saur D, Rad R. Nat Methods. 2024 Feb 26. doi: 10.1038/s41592-024-02190-0. PubMed 38409225.
Backbone
  Vector backbone: pLentiGuide
  Total vector size (bp): 10146
  Vector type: Mammalian Expression, Lentiviral, CRISPR
  Selectable markers: Puromycin
Growth in bacteria
  Bacterial resistance: Ampicillin, 100 μg/mL
  Growth temperature: 30°C
  Growth strain: NEB Stable
  Copy number: High Copy
Gene/Insert
  Gene/Insert name: DR1 CasRx backbone
  gRNA/shRNA sequence: GTTGTAAATGAGCACACAAAATACACATGCTAAAATATTATATTCTATGACCTTTATAAAATCAACCAAAATCTTCTTTTTAATAACTTTAGTATCAATAATTAGAATTTTTATGTTCCTTTTTGCAAACTTTTAATAAAAATGAGCAAAATAAAAAAACGCTAGTTTTAGTAACTCGCGTTGTTTTCTTCACCTTTAATAATAGCTACTCCACCACTTGTTCCTAAGCGGTCAGCTCCTGCTTCAATCATTTTTTGAGCATCTTCAAATGTTCTAACTCCACCAGCTGCTTTAACTAAAGCATTGTCTTTAACAACTGACTTCATTAGTTTAACATCTTCAAATGTTGCACCTGATTTTGAAAATCCTGTTGATGTTTTAACAAATTCTAATCCAGCTTCAACAGCTATTTCACAAGCTTTCATGATTTCTTCTTTTGTTAATAAACAATTTTCCATAATACATTTAACAACATGTGATCCAGCTGCTTTTTTTACAGCTTTCATGTCTTCTAAAACTAATTCATAATTTTTGTCTTTTAATGCACCAATATTTAATACCATATCAATTTCTGTTGCACCATCTTTAATTGCTTCAGAAACTTCGAATGCTTTTGTAGCTGTTGTGCATGCACCTAGAGGAAAACCTACAACATTTGTTATTCCTACATTTGTGCCTTTTAATAATTCTTTACAATAGCTTGTTCAATATGAATTAACACAAACTGTTGCAAAATCAAATTCAATTGCTTCATCACATAATTGTTTAATTTCAGCTTTCGTAGCATCTTGTTTTAATAATGTGTGATCTATATATTTGTTTAGTTTCATTTTTTCTCCTATATATTCATTTTTAATTTTAATTCTTTAATAATTTCGTCTACTTTAACTTTAGCGTTTTGAACAGATTCACCAACACCTATAAAATAAATTTTTAGTTTAGGTTCAGTTCCACTTGGGCGAACAGCAAATCATGACTTATCTTCTAAATAAAATTTTAGTAAGTCTTGTCCTGGCATATTATACATTCCATCGATGTAGTCTTCAACATTAACAACTTTAAGTCCAGCAATTTGAGTTAAGGGTGTTGCTCTCAATGATTTCATTAATGGTTCAATTTTTAATTTCTTTTCTTCTGGTTTAAAATTCAAGTTTAAAGTGAAAGTGTAATATGCACCCATTTCTTTAAATAAATCTTCTAAATAGTCTACTAATGTTTTATTTTGTTTTTTATAAAATCAAGCAGCCTCTGCTATTAATATAGAAGCTTGTATTCCATCTTTATCTCTAGCTGAGTCATCAATTACATATCCATAACTTTCTTCATAAGCAAAAACAAAATTTAATCCGTTATCTTCTTCTTTAGCAATTTCTCTACCCATTCATTTAAATCCAGTTAAAGTTTTTACAATATTAACTCCATATTTTTCATGAGCGATTCTATCACCCAAATCACTTGTTACAAAACTTGAATATAGAGCCGGATTTTTTGGAATGCTATTTAAGCGTTTTAGATTTGATAATTTTCAATCAATTAAAATTGGTCCTGTTTGATTTCCATCTAATCTTACAAAATGACCATCATGTTTTATTGCCATTCCAAATCTGTCAGCATCTGGGTCATTCATAATAATAATATCTGCATCATGTTTAATACCATATTCAAGCGGTATTTTTCATGCAGGATCAAATTCTGGATTTGGATTTACAACATTTTTAAATGTTTCATCTTCAAATGCATGCTCTTCAACCTCAATAACGTTATATCCTGATTCACGTAATATTTTTGGGGTAAATTTAGTTCCTGTTCCATTAACTGCGCTAAAAATAATTTTTAAATCTTTTTTAGCTTCTTGCTCTTTTTTGTA
  Promoter: U6
  Cloning method: Restriction Enzyme; 5′ cloning site BsmBI (unknown if destroyed); 3′ cloning site BsmBI (unknown if destroyed)
  Sequencing primers: 5′ N/A; 3′ N/A
Terms and licenses: Academic/Nonprofit Terms; Industry Terms: Not Available to Industry
How to cite: plentiguide.U6.DR136(CasRX)_stuffer.puro was a gift from Roland Rad (Addgene plasmid # 212972)
