[The description below was written by a language model from this plasmid's Addgene catalogue record and pLannotate feature annotations shown in this document.]
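Description:
plentiguide.U6.DR136(CasRX)_stuffer.puro is a third-generation, self-inactivating lentiviral guide-cloning vector built on the pLentiGuide backbone and intended for CasRx (RfxCas13d) RNA-targeting screens in mammalian cells. In bacteria it is maintained through a high-copy ColE1/pUC-type origin with ampicillin resistance. An f1 origin and remnants of a lac/T7/T3 cloning region are also present. The viral portion comprises an RSV promoter fused to a truncated HIV-1 5' LTR, the Ψ packaging signal with a gag fragment, the RRE, a cPPT/CTS, WPRE and a ΔU3 3' LTR, followed by an SV40 poly(A) signal and SV40 origin. Packaging functions are not encoded and must be supplied in trans.

The payload is a human U6 (Pol III) promoter driving a 36-base RfxCas13d direct repeat, the full-length repeat form used for unprocessed pre-gRNAs. A stuffer of nearly 2 kb follows it. Part of this stuffer is annotated by similarity to a bacterial deoC gene, but it serves only as filler. According to the record, the stuffer is bounded by BsmBI sites, so it can be excised and replaced with guide sequences, here the immature gRNAs of the Albarossa library used to interrogate lncRNA dependencies. Downstream, an EF-1α promoter with its intron A expresses puromycin N-acetyltransferase for selection of transduced cells. CasRx itself is not encoded and must be provided separately.

The two sequence records differ. The depositor sequence (10,146 nt) shows a single direct repeat before the stuffer. The repository's sequencing result (10,263 nt) also shows a second direct repeat and a residual S. pyogenes Cas9 gRNA scaffold after the stuffer. The record does not explain this discrepancy.
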