Features (pLannotate 1.2.2; 30 found; start..end, strand, type, name):
      9..75      +  CDS            small t antigen (fragment): SV40 (simian virus 40) small t antigen
    101..312     +  promoter       EF-1α core promoter: core promoter for human elongation factor EF-1α
    313..1251    +  intron         EF-1α intron A: intron upstream of the start codon of human EF-1α
   1273..1872    +  CDS            PuroR (fragment): puromycin N-acetyltransferase; pac from Streptomyces; confers resistance to puromycin
   1888..2476    +  misc_feature   WPRE: woodchuck hepatitis virus posttranscriptional regulatory element
   2527..2546    +  misc_feature   cPPT/CTS (fragment): central polypurine tract and central termination sequence of HIV-1
   2548..2781    +  LTR            3' LTR (ΔU3): self-inactivating 3' long terminal repeat (LTR) from HIV-1
   2859..2980    +  polyA_signal   SV40 poly(A) signal: SV40 polyadenylation signal
   3020..3155    +  rep_origin     SV40 ori: SV40 origin of replication
   3176..3194    -  promoter       T7 promoter: promoter for bacteriophage T7 RNA polymerase
   3202..3357    +  CDS            lacZα (fragment): LacZα fragment of β-galactosidase; lacZ fragment
   3362..3790    +  rep_origin     f1 ori (sequence partly withheld): f1 bacteriophage origin of replication; arrow indicates direction of (+) strand synthesis
   3843..3947    +  promoter       AmpR promoter: bla
   3948..4808    +  CDS            AmpR: β-lactamase; bla; confers resistance to ampicillin, carbenicillin, and related antibiotics
   4979..5567    +  rep_origin     ori: high-copy-number ColE1/pMB1/pBR322/pUC origin of replication
   5750..5842    +  CDS            lacI (fragment): lac repressor; lacI; The lac repressor binds to the lac operator to inhibit transcription in E. coli. This inhibition can be relieved by adding lactose or isopropyl-β-D-thiogalactopyranoside (IPTG).
   5855..5876    +  protein_bind   CAP binding site: CAP binding activates transcription in the presence of cAMP. E. coli catabolite activator protein
   5891..5921    +  promoter       lac promoter: promoter for the E. coli lac operon
   5929..5945    +  protein_bind   lac operator: The lac repressor binds to the lac operator to inhibit transcription in E. coli. This inhibition can be relieved by adding lactose or isopropyl-β-D-thiogalactopyranoside (IPTG). lac repressor encoded by lacI
   5990..6008    +  promoter       T3 promoter: promoter for bacteriophage T3 RNA polymerase
   6036..6262    +  promoter       RSV promoter: Rous sarcoma virus enhancer/promoter
   6263..6443    +  LTR            5' LTR (truncated): truncated 5' long terminal repeat (LTR) from HIV-1
   6490..6615    +  misc_feature   HIV-1 Ψ: packaging signal of human immunodeficiency virus type 1
   6599..6962    +  CDS            HIV-1 gag (fragment): gag protein from human immunodeficiency virus 1; gag
   7108..7341    +  misc_feature   RRE: The Rev response element (RRE) of HIV-1 allows for Rev-dependent mRNA export from the nucleus to the cytoplasm.
   7718..7744    +  CDS            Rev (fragment): human immunodeficiency virus 1 (HIV-1) Rev protein; rev; enhances nuclear export of unspliced and incompletely spliced viral mRNAs
   7748..7988    +  promoter       U6 promoter: RNA polymerase III promoter for human U6 snRNA
   7998..8033    +  misc_RNA       RfxCas13d DR36: 36-base direct repeat for an RfxCas13d pre-gRNA (Konermann et al., 2018)
   8211..8870    -  CDS            deoC1: DEOC1_STAAN - Also known as dra. Experimental evidence at protein level: Swiss-Prot protein existence level 1. Catalyzes a reversible aldol reaction between acetaldehyde and D-glyceraldehyde 3-phosphate to generate 2-deoxy-D-ribose 5- phosphate. From Staphylococcus aureus (strain N315).
   9971..10088   +  misc_feature   cPPT/CTS: central polypurine tract and central termination sequence of HIV-1
>Addgene plasmid #212972 | plentiguide.U6.DR136(CasRX)_stuffer.puro | depositor full sequence | sequence record 416427 | plentiguide.U6.DR136(CasRX)_stuffer.puro sequence 10146 bps
GTGCAAAGATGGATAAAGTTTTAAACAGAGAGGAATCTTTGCAGCTAATGGACCTTCTAGGTCTTGAAAG
GAGTGGGAATTGGCTCCGGTGCCCGTCAGTGGGCAGAGCGCACATCGCCCACAGTCCCCGAGAAGTTGGG
GGGAGGGGTCGGCAATTGATCCGGTGCCTAGAGAAGGTGGCGCGGGGTAAACTGGGAAAGTGATGTCGTG
TACTGGCTCCGCCTTTTTCCCGAGGGTGGGGGAGAACCGTATATAAGTGCAGTAGTCGCCGTGAACGTTC
TTTTTCGCAACGGGTTTGCCGCCAGAACACAGGTAAGTGCCGTGTGTGGTTCCCGCGGGCCTGGCCTCTT
TACGGGTTATGGCCCTTGCGTGCCTTGAATTACTTCCACCTGGCTGCAGTACGTGATTCTTGATCCCGAG
CTTCGGGTTGGAAGTGGGTGGGAGAGTTCGAGGCCTTGCGCTTAAGGAGCCCCTTCGCCTCGTGCTTGAG
TTGAGGCCTGGCCTGGGCGCTGGGGCCGCCGCGTGCGAATCTGGTGGCACCTTCGCGCCTGTCTCGCTGC
TTTCGATAAGTCTCTAGCCATTTAAAATTTTTGATGACCTGCTGCGACGCTTTTTTTCTGGCAAGATAGT
CTTGTAAATGCGGGCCAAGATCTGCACACTGGTATTTCGGTTTTTGGGGCCGCGGGCGGCGACGGGGCCC
GTGCGTCCCAGCGCACATGTTCGGCGAGGCGGGGCCTGCGAGCGCGGCCACCGAGAATCGGACGGGGGTA
GTCTCAAGCTGGCCGGCCTGCTCTGGTGCCTGGCCTCGCGCCGCCGTGTATCGCCCCGCCCTGGGCGGCA
AGGCTGGCCCGGTCGGCACCAGTTGCGTGAGCGGAAAGATGGCCGCTTCCCGGCCCTGCTGCAGGGAGCT
CAAAATGGAGGACGCGGCGCTCGGGAGAGCGGGCGGGTGAGTCACCCACACAAAGGAAAAGGGCCTTTCC
GTCCTCAGCCGTCGCTTCATGTGACTCCACGGAGTACCGGGCGCCGTCCAGGCACCTCGATTAGTTCTCG
AGCTTTTGGAGTACGTCGTCTTTAGGTTGGGGGGAGGGGTTTTATGCGATGGAGTTTCCCCACACTGAGT
GGGTGGAGACTGAAGTTAGGCCAGCTTGGCACTTGATGTAATTCTCCTTGGAATTTGCCCTTTTTGAGTT
TGGATCTTGGTTCATTCTCAAGCCTCAGACAGTGGTTCAAAGTTTTTTTCTTCCATTTCAGGTGTCGTGA
CGTACGGCCACCATGACCGAGTACAAGCCCACGGTGCGCCTCGCCACCCGCGACGACGTCCCCAGGGCCG
TACGCACCCTCGCCGCCGCGTTCGCCGACTACCCCGCCACGCGCCACACCGTCGATCCGGACCGCCACAT
CGAGCGGGTCACCGAGCTGCAAGAACTCTTCCTCACGCGCGTCGGGCTCGACATCGGCAAGGTGTGGGTC
GCGGACGACGGCGCCGCCGTGGCGGTCTGGACCACGCCGGAGAGCGTCGAAGCGGGGGCGGTGTTCGCCG
AGATCGGCCCGCGCATGGCCGAGTTGAGCGGTTCCCGGCTGGCCGCGCAGCAACAGATGGAAGGCCTCCT
GGCGCCGCACCGGCCCAAGGAGCCCGCGTGGTTCCTGGCCACCGTCGGAGTCTCGCCCGACCACCAGGGC
AAGGGTCTGGGCAGCGCCGTCGTGCTCCCCGGAGTGGAGGCGGCCGAGCGCGCCGGGGTGCCCGCCTTCC
TGGAGACCTCCGCGCCCCGCAACCTCCCCTTCTACGAGCGGCTCGGCTTCACCGTCACCGCCGACGTCGA
GGTGCCCGAAGGACCGCGCACCTGGTGCATGACCCGCAAGCCCGGTGCCTGAACGCGTTAAGTCGACAAT
CAACCTCTGGATTACAAAATTTGTGAAAGATTGACTGGTATTCTTAACTATGTTGCTCCTTTTACGCTAT
GTGGATACGCTGCTTTAATGCCTTTGTATCATGCTATTGCTTCCCGTATGGCTTTCATTTTCTCCTCCTT
GTATAAATCCTGGTTGCTGTCTCTTTATGAGGAGTTGTGGCCCGTTGTCAGGCAACGTGGCGTGGTGTGC
ACTGTGTTTGCTGACGCAACCCCCACTGGTTGGGGCATTGCCACCACCTGTCAGCTCCTTTCCGGGACTT
TCGCTTTCCCCCTCCCTATTGCCACGGCGGAACTCATCGCCGCCTGCCTTGCCCGCTGCTGGACAGGGGC
TCGGCTGTTGGGCACTGACAATTCCGTGGTGTTGTCGGGGAAATCATCGTCCTTTCCTTGGCTGCTCGCC
TGTGTTGCCACCTGGATTCTGCGCGGGACGTCCTTCTGCTACGTCCCTTCGGCCCTCAATCCAGCGGACC
TTCCTTCCCGCGGCCTGCTGCCGGCTCTGCGGCCTCTTCCGCGTCTTCGCCTTCGCCCTCAGACGAGTCG
GATCTCCCTTTGGGCCGCCTCCCCGCGTCGACTTTAAGACCAATGACTTACAAGGCAGCTGTAGATCTTA
GCCACTTTTTAAAAGAAAAGGGGGGACTGGAAGGGCTAATTCACTCCCAACGAAGACAAGATCTGCTTTT
TGCTTGTACTGGGTCTCTCTGGTTAGACCAGATCTGAGCCTGGGAGCTCTCTGGCTAACTAGGGAACCCA
CTGCTTAAGCCTCAATAAAGCTTGCCTTGAGTGCTTCAAGTAGTGTGTGCCCGTCTGTTGTGTGACTCTG
GTAACTAGAGATCCCTCAGACCCTTTTAGTCAGTGTGGAAAATCTCTAGCAGTACGTATAGTAGTTCATG
TCATCTTATTATTCAGTATTTATAACTTGCAAAGAAATGAATATCAGAGAGTGAGAGGAACTTGTTTATT
GCAGCTTATAATGGTTACAAATAAAGCAATAGCATCACAAATTTCACAAATAAAGCATTTTTTTCACTGC
ATTCTAGTTGTGGTTTGTCCAAACTCATCAATGTATCTTATCATGTCTGGCTCTAGCTATCCCGCCCCTA
ACTCCGCCCATCCCGCCCCTAACTCCGCCCAGTTCCGCCCATTCTCCGCCCCATGGCTGACTAATTTTTT
TTATTTATGCAGAGGCCGAGGCCGCCTCGGCCTCTGAGCTATTCCAGAAGTAGTGAGGAGGCTTTTTTGG
AGGCCTAGGGACGTACCCAATTCGCCCTATAGTGAGTCGTATTACGCGCGCTCACTGGCCGTCGTTTTAC
AACGTCGTGACTGGGAAAACCCTGGCGTTACCCAACTTAATCGCCTTGCAGCACATCCCCCTTTCGCCAG
CTGGCGTAATAGCGAAGAGGCCCGCACCGATCGCCCTTCCCAACAGTTGCGCAGCCTGAATGGCGAATGG
G
[124 nt withheld, positions 3362-3485]
C
[91 nt withheld, positions 3487-3577]
A
[49 nt withheld, positions 3579-3627]
CCTTTGACGTTGGAGTCCACGTTCTTT
[37 nt withheld, positions 3655-3691]
ACCCTATCTCGGTCTATTCTTTTGATTTATAAGGGATTTTGCCGATTTCGGCCTATTGGTTAAAAAATGA
GCTGATTTAACAAAAATTTAACGCGAATTTTAACAAAATATTAACGCTTACAATTTAGGTGGCACTTTTC
GGGGAAATGTGCGCGGAACCCCTATTTGTTTATTTTTCTAAATACATTCAAATATGTATCCGCTCATGAG
ACAATAACCCTGATAAATGCTTCAATAATATTGAAAAAGGAAGAGTATGAGTATTCAACATTTCCGTGTC
GCCCTTATTCCCTTTTTTGCGGCATTTTGCCTTCCTGTTTTTGCTCACCCAGAAACGCTGGTGAAAGTAA
AAGATGCTGAAGATCAGTTGGGTGCACGAGTGGGTTACATCGAACTGGATCTCAACAGCGGTAAGATCCT
TGAGAGTTTTCGCCCCGAAGAACGTTTTCCAATGATGAGCACTTTTAAAGTTCTGCTATGTGGCGCGGTA
TTATCCCGTATTGACGCCGGGCAAGAGCAACTCGGTCGCCGCATACACTATTCTCAGAATGACTTGGTTG
AGTACTCACCAGTCACAGAAAAGCATCTTACGGATGGCATGACAGTAAGAGAATTATGCAGTGCTGCCAT
AACCATGAGTGATAACACTGCGGCCAACTTACTTCTGACAACGATCGGAGGACCGAAGGAGCTAACCGCT
TTTTTGCACAACATGGGGGATCATGTAACTCGCCTTGATCGTTGGGAACCGGAGCTGAATGAAGCCATAC
CAAACGACGAGCGTGACACCACGATGCCTGTAGCAATGGCAACAACGTTGCGCAAACTATTAACTGGCGA
ACTACTTACTCTAGCTTCCCGGCAACAATTAATAGACTGGATGGAGGCGGATAAAGTTGCAGGACCACTT
CTGCGCTCGGCCCTTCCGGCTGGCTGGTTTATTGCTGATAAATCTGGAGCCGGTGAGCGTGGGTCTCGCG
GTATCATTGCAGCACTGGGGCCAGATGGTAAGCCCTCCCGTATCGTAGTTATCTACACGACGGGGAGTCA
GGCAACTATGGATGAACGAAATAGACAGATCGCTGAGATAGGTGCCTCACTGATTAAGCATTGGTAACTG
TCAGACCAAGTTTACTCATATATACTTTAGATTGATTTAAAACTTCATTTTTAATTTAAAAGGATCTAGG
TGAAGATCCTTTTTGATAATCTCATGACCAAAATCCCTTAACGTGAGTTTTCGTTCCACTGAGCGTCAGA
CCCCGTAGAAAAGATCAAAGGATCTTCTTGAGATCCTTTTTTTCTGCGCGTAATCTGCTGCTTGCAAACA
AAAAAACCACCGCTACCAGCGGTGGTTTGTTTGCCGGATCAAGAGCTACCAACTCTTTTTCCGAAGGTAA
CTGGCTTCAGCAGAGCGCAGATACCAAATACTGTTCTTCTAGTGTAGCCGTAGTTAGGCCACCACTTCAA
GAACTCTGTAGCACCGCCTACATACCTCGCTCTGCTAATCCTGTTACCAGTGGCTGCTGCCAGTGGCGAT
AAGTCGTGTCTTACCGGGTTGGACTCAAGACGATAGTTACCGGATAAGGCGCAGCGGTCGGGCTGAACGG
GGGGTTCGTGCACACAGCCCAGCTTGGAGCGAACGACCTACACCGAACTGAGATACCTACAGCGTGAGCT
ATGAGAAAGCGCCACGCTTCCCGAAGGGAGAAAGGCGGACAGGTATCCGGTAAGCGGCAGGGTCGGAACA
GGAGAGCGCACGAGGGAGCTTCCAGGGGGAAACGCCTGGTATCTTTATAGTCCTGTCGGGTTTCGCCACC
TCTGACTTGAGCGTCGATTTTTGTGATGCTCGTCAGGGGGGCGGAGCCTATGGAAAAACGCCAGCAACGC
GGCCTTTTTACGGTTCCTGGCCTTTTGCTGGCCTTTTGCTCACATGTTCTTTCCTGCGTTATCCCCTGAT
TCTGTGGATAACCGTATTACCGCCTTTGAGTGAGCTGATACCGCTCGCCGCAGCCGAACGACCGAGCGCA
GCGAGTCAGTGAGCGAGGAAGCGGAAGAGCGCCCAATACGCAAACCGCCTCTCCCCGCGCGTTGGCCGAT
TCATTAATGCAGCTGGCACGACAGGTTTCCCGACTGGAAAGCGGGCAGTGAGCGCAACGCAATTAATGTG
AGTTAGCTCACTCATTAGGCACCCCAGGCTTTACACTTTATGCTTCCGGCTCGTATGTTGTGTGGAATTG
TGAGCGGATAACAATTTCACACAGGAAACAGCTATGACCATGATTACGCCAAGCGCGCAATTAACCCTCA
CTAAAGGGAACAAAAGCTGGAGCTGCAAGCTTAATGTAGTCTTATGCAATACTCTTGTAGTCTTGCAACA
TGGTAACGATGAGTTAGCAACATGCCTTACAAGGAGAGAAAAAGCACCGTGCATGCCGATTGGTGGAAGT
AAGGTGGTACGATCGTGCCTTATTAGGAAGGCAACAGACGGGTCTGACATGGATTGGACGAACCACTGAA
TTGCCGCATTGCAGAGATATTGTATTTAAGTGCCTAGCTCGATACATAAACGGGTCTCTCTGGTTAGACC
AGATCTGAGCCTGGGAGCTCTCTGGCTAACTAGGGAACCCACTGCTTAAGCCTCAATAAAGCTTGCCTTG
AGTGCTTCAAGTAGTGTGTGCCCGTCTGTTGTGTGACTCTGGTAACTAGAGATCCCTCAGACCCTTTTAG
TCAGTGTGGAAAATCTCTAGCAGTGGCGCCCGAACAGGGACTTGAAAGCGAAAGGGAAACCAGAGGAGCT
CTCTCGACGCAGGACTCGGCTTGCTGAAGCGCGCACGGCAAGAGGCGAGGGGCGGCGACTGGTGAGTACG
CCAAAAATTTTGACTAGCGGAGGCTAGAAGGAGAGAGATGGGTGCGAGAGCGTCAGTATTAAGCGGGGGA
GAATTAGATCGCGATGGGAAAAAATTCGGTTAAGGCCAGGGGGAAAGAAAAAATATAAATTAAAACATAT
AGTATGGGCAAGCAGGGAGCTAGAACGATTCGCAGTTAATCCTGGCCTGTTAGAAACATCAGAAGGCTGT
AGACAAATACTGGGACAGCTACAACCATCCCTTCAGACAGGATCAGAAGAACTTAGATCATTATATAATA
CAGTAGCAACCCTCTATTGTGTGCATCAAAGGATAGAGATAAAAGACACCAAGGAAGCTTTAGACAAGAT
AGAGGAAGAGCAAAACAAAAGTAAGACCACCGCACAGCAAGCGGCCGCTGATCTTCAGACCTGGAGGAGG
AGATATGAGGGACAATTGGAGAAGTGAATTATATAAATATAAAGTAGTAAAAATTGAACCATTAGGAGTA
GCACCCACCAAGGCAAAGAGAAGAGTGGTGCAGAGAGAAAAAAGAGCAGTGGGAATAGGAGCTTTGTTCC
TTGGGTTCTTGGGAGCAGCAGGAAGCACTATGGGCGCAGCGTCAATGACGCTGACGGTACAGGCCAGACA
ATTATTGTCTGGTATAGTGCAGCAGCAGAACAATTTGCTGAGGGCTATTGAGGCGCAACAGCATCTGTTG
CAACTCACAGTCTGGGGCATCAAGCAGCTCCAGGCAAGAATCCTGGCTGTGGAAAGATACCTAAAGGATC
AACAGCTCCTGGGGATTTGGGGTTGCTCTGGAAAACTCATTTGCACCACTGCTGTGCCTTGGAATGCTAG
TTGGAGTAATAAATCTCTGGAACAGATTTGGAATCACACGACCTGGATGGAGTGGGACAGAGAAATTAAC
AATTACACAAGCTTAATACACTCCTTAATTGAAGAATCGCAAAACCAGCAAGAAAAGAATGAACAAGAAT
TATTGGAATTAGATAAATGGGCAAGTTTGTGGAATTGGTTTAACATAACAAATTGGCTGTGGTATATAAA
ATTATTCATAATGATAGTAGGAGGCTTGGTAGGTTTAAGAATAGTTTTTGCTGTACTTTCTATAGTGAAT
AGAGTTAGGCAGGGATATTCACCATTATCGTTTCAGACCCACCTCCCAACCCCGAGGGGACCCAGAGAGG
GCCTATTTCCCATGATTCCTTCATATTTGCATATACGATACAAGGCTGTTAGAGAGATAATTAGAATTAA
TTTGACTGTAAACACAAAGATATTAGTACAAAATACGTGACGTAGAAAGTAATAATTTCTTGGGTAGTTT
GCAGTTTTAAAATTATGTTTTAAAATGGACTATCATATGCTTACCGTAACTTGAAAGTATTTCGATTTCT
TGGCTTTATATATCTTGTGGAAAGGACGAAACACCGCAAGTATACCCCTACCAACTGGTCGGGGTTTGAA
ACGGAGACGGTTGTAAATGAGCACACAAAATACACATGCTAAAATATTATATTCTATGACCTTTATAAAA
TCAACCAAAATCTTCTTTTTAATAACTTTAGTATCAATAATTAGAATTTTTATGTTCCTTTTTGCAAACT
TTTAATAAAAATGAGCAAAATAAAAAAACGCTAGTTTTAGTAACTCGCGTTGTTTTCTTCACCTTTAATA
ATAGCTACTCCACCACTTGTTCCTAAGCGGTCAGCTCCTGCTTCAATCATTTTTTGAGCATCTTCAAATG
TTCTAACTCCACCAGCTGCTTTAACTAAAGCATTGTCTTTAACAACTGACTTCATTAGTTTAACATCTTC
AAATGTTGCACCTGATTTTGAAAATCCTGTTGATGTTTTAACAAATTCTAATCCAGCTTCAACAGCTATT
TCACAAGCTTTCATGATTTCTTCTTTTGTTAATAAACAATTTTCCATAATACATTTAACAACATGTGATC
CAGCTGCTTTTTTTACAGCTTTCATGTCTTCTAAAACTAATTCATAATTTTTGTCTTTTAATGCACCAAT
ATTTAATACCATATCAATTTCTGTTGCACCATCTTTAATTGCTTCAGAAACTTCGAATGCTTTTGTAGCT
GTTGTGCATGCACCTAGAGGAAAACCTACAACATTTGTTATTCCTACATTTGTGCCTTTTAATAATTCTT
TACAATAGCTTGTTCAATATGAATTAACACAAACTGTTGCAAAATCAAATTCAATTGCTTCATCACATAA
TTGTTTAATTTCAGCTTTCGTAGCATCTTGTTTTAATAATGTGTGATCTATATATTTGTTTAGTTTCATT
TTTTCTCCTATATATTCATTTTTAATTTTAATTCTTTAATAATTTCGTCTACTTTAACTTTAGCGTTTTG
AACAGATTCACCAACACCTATAAAATAAATTTTTAGTTTAGGTTCAGTTCCACTTGGGCGAACAGCAAAT
CATGACTTATCTTCTAAATAAAATTTTAGTAAGTCTTGTCCTGGCATATTATACATTCCATCGATGTAGT
CTTCAACATTAACAACTTTAAGTCCAGCAATTTGAGTTAAGGGTGTTGCTCTCAATGATTTCATTAATGG
TTCAATTTTTAATTTCTTTTCTTCTGGTTTAAAATTCAAGTTTAAAGTGAAAGTGTAATATGCACCCATT
TCTTTAAATAAATCTTCTAAATAGTCTACTAATGTTTTATTTTGTTTTTTATAAAATCAAGCAGCCTCTG
CTATTAATATAGAAGCTTGTATTCCATCTTTATCTCTAGCTGAGTCATCAATTACATATCCATAACTTTC
TTCATAAGCAAAAACAAAATTTAATCCGTTATCTTCTTCTTTAGCAATTTCTCTACCCATTCATTTAAAT
CCAGTTAAAGTTTTTACAATATTAACTCCATATTTTTCATGAGCGATTCTATCACCCAAATCACTTGTTA
CAAAACTTGAATATAGAGCCGGATTTTTTGGAATGCTATTTAAGCGTTTTAGATTTGATAATTTTCAATC
AATTAAAATTGGTCCTGTTTGATTTCCATCTAATCTTACAAAATGACCATCATGTTTTATTGCCATTCCA
AATCTGTCAGCATCTGGGTCATTCATAATAATAATATCTGCATCATGTTTAATACCATATTCAAGCGGTA
TTTTTCATGCAGGATCAAATTCTGGATTTGGATTTACAACATTTTTAAATGTTTCATCTTCAAATGCATG
CTCTTCAACCTCAATAACGTTATATCCTGATTCACGTAATATTTTTGGGGTAAATTTAGTTCCTGTTCCA
TTAACTGCGCTAAAAATAATTTTTAAATCTTTTTTAGCTTCTTGCTCTTTTTTGTACGTCTCTTTTTTTT
AAGCTTGGCGTAACTAGATCTTGAGACAAATGGCAGTATTCATCCACAATTTTAAAAGAAAAGGGGGGAT
TGGGGGGTACAGTGCAGGGGAAAGAATAGTAGACATAATAGCAACAGACATACAAACTAAAGAATTACAA
AAACAAATTACAAAAATTCAAAATTTTCGGGTTTATTACAGGGACAGCAGAGATCCACTTTGGCGCCGGC
TCGAGGGGGCCCGGG
