Features (pLannotate 1.2.2; 32 found; start..end, strand, type, name):
      9..75      +  CDS            small t antigen (fragment): SV40 (simian virus 40) small t antigen
    101..312     +  promoter       EF-1α core promoter: core promoter for human elongation factor EF-1α
    313..1251    +  intron         EF-1α intron A: intron upstream of the start codon of human EF-1α
   1273..1872    +  CDS            PuroR (fragment): puromycin N-acetyltransferase; pac from Streptomyces; confers resistance to puromycin
   1888..2476    +  misc_feature   WPRE: woodchuck hepatitis virus posttranscriptional regulatory element
   2527..2546    +  misc_feature   cPPT/CTS (fragment): central polypurine tract and central termination sequence of HIV-1
   2548..2781    +  LTR            3' LTR (ΔU3): self-inactivating 3' long terminal repeat (LTR) from HIV-1
   2859..2980    +  polyA_signal   SV40 poly(A) signal: SV40 polyadenylation signal
   3020..3155    +  rep_origin     SV40 ori: SV40 origin of replication
   3176..3194    -  promoter       T7 promoter: promoter for bacteriophage T7 RNA polymerase
   3202..3357    +  CDS            lacZα (fragment): LacZα fragment of β-galactosidase; lacZ fragment
   3362..3790    +  rep_origin     f1 ori (sequence partly withheld): f1 bacteriophage origin of replication; arrow indicates direction of (+) strand synthesis
   3843..3947    +  promoter       AmpR promoter: bla
   3948..4808    +  CDS            AmpR: β-lactamase; bla; confers resistance to ampicillin, carbenicillin, and related antibiotics
   4979..5567    +  rep_origin     ori: high-copy-number ColE1/pMB1/pBR322/pUC origin of replication
   5750..5842    +  CDS            lacI (fragment): lac repressor; lacI; The lac repressor binds to the lac operator to inhibit transcription in E. coli. This inhibition can be relieved by adding lactose or isopropyl-β-D-thiogalactopyranoside (IPTG).
   5855..5876    +  protein_bind   CAP binding site: CAP binding activates transcription in the presence of cAMP. E. coli catabolite activator protein
   5891..5921    +  promoter       lac promoter: promoter for the E. coli lac operon
   5929..5945    +  protein_bind   lac operator: The lac repressor binds to the lac operator to inhibit transcription in E. coli. This inhibition can be relieved by adding lactose or isopropyl-β-D-thiogalactopyranoside (IPTG). lac repressor encoded by lacI
   5990..6008    +  promoter       T3 promoter: promoter for bacteriophage T3 RNA polymerase
   6036..6262    +  promoter       RSV promoter: Rous sarcoma virus enhancer/promoter
   6263..6443    +  LTR            5' LTR (truncated): truncated 5' long terminal repeat (LTR) from HIV-1
   6490..6615    +  misc_feature   HIV-1 Ψ: packaging signal of human immunodeficiency virus type 1
   6599..6962    +  CDS            HIV-1 gag (fragment): gag protein from human immunodeficiency virus 1; gag
   7108..7341    +  misc_feature   RRE: The Rev response element (RRE) of HIV-1 allows for Rev-dependent mRNA export from the nucleus to the cytoplasm.
   7718..7744    +  CDS            Rev (fragment): human immunodeficiency virus 1 (HIV-1) Rev protein; rev; enhances nuclear export of unspliced and incompletely spliced viral mRNAs
   7748..7988    +  promoter       U6 promoter: RNA polymerase III promoter for human U6 snRNA
   7998..8033    +  misc_RNA       RfxCas13d DR36: 36-base direct repeat for an RfxCas13d pre-gRNA (Konermann et al., 2018)
   8211..8870    -  CDS            deoC1: DEOC1_STAAN - Also known as dra. Experimental evidence at protein level: Swiss-Prot protein existence level 1. Catalyzes a reversible aldol reaction between acetaldehyde and D-glyceraldehyde 3-phosphate to generate 2-deoxy-D-ribose 5- phosphate. From Staphylococcus aureus (strain N315).
   9915..9950    +  misc_RNA       RfxCas13d DR36: 36-base direct repeat for an RfxCas13d pre-gRNA (Konermann et al., 2018)
   9958..10033   +  misc_RNA       gRNA scaffold: guide RNA scaffold for the Streptococcus pyogenes CRISPR/Cas9 system
  10089..10206   +  misc_feature   cPPT/CTS: central polypurine tract and central termination sequence of HIV-1
>Addgene plasmid #212972 | plentiguide.U6.DR136(CasRX)_stuffer.puro | addgene full sequence | sequence record 422562 | Addgene NGS Result
GTGCAAAGATGGATAAAGTTTTAAACAGAGAGGAATCTTTGCAGCTAATGGACCTTCTAGGTCTTGAAAG
GAGTGGGAATTGGCTCCGGTGCCCGTCAGTGGGCAGAGCGCACATCGCCCACAGTCCCCGAGAAGTTGGG
GGGAGGGGTCGGCAATTGATCCGGTGCCTAGAGAAGGTGGCGCGGGGTAAACTGGGAAAGTGATGTCGTG
TACTGGCTCCGCCTTTTTCCCGAGGGTGGGGGAGAACCGTATATAAGTGCAGTAGTCGCCGTGAACGTTC
TTTTTCGCAACGGGTTTGCCGCCAGAACACAGGTAAGTGCCGTGTGTGGTTCCCGCGGGCCTGGCCTCTT
TACGGGTTATGGCCCTTGCGTGCCTTGAATTACTTCCACCTGGCTGCAGTACGTGATTCTTGATCCCGAG
CTTCGGGTTGGAAGTGGGTGGGAGAGTTCGAGGCCTTGCGCTTAAGGAGCCCCTTCGCCTCGTGCTTGAG
TTGAGGCCTGGCCTGGGCGCTGGGGCCGCCGCGTGCGAATCTGGTGGCACCTTCGCGCCTGTCTCGCTGC
TTTCGATAAGTCTCTAGCCATTTAAAATTTTTGATGACCTGCTGCGACGCTTTTTTTCTGGCAAGATAGT
CTTGTAAATGCGGGCCAAGATCTGCACACTGGTATTTCGGTTTTTGGGGCCGCGGGCGGCGACGGGGCCC
GTGCGTCCCAGCGCACATGTTCGGCGAGGCGGGGCCTGCGAGCGCGGCCACCGAGAATCGGACGGGGGTA
GTCTCAAGCTGGCCGGCCTGCTCTGGTGCCTGGCCTCGCGCCGCCGTGTATCGCCCCGCCCTGGGCGGCA
AGGCTGGCCCGGTCGGCACCAGTTGCGTGAGCGGAAAGATGGCCGCTTCCCGGCCCTGCTGCAGGGAGCT
CAAAATGGAGGACGCGGCGCTCGGGAGAGCGGGCGGGTGAGTCACCCACACAAAGGAAAAGGGCCTTTCC
GTCCTCAGCCGTCGCTTCATGTGACTCCACGGAGTACCGGGCGCCGTCCAGGCACCTCGATTAGTTCTCG
AGCTTTTGGAGTACGTCGTCTTTAGGTTGGGGGGAGGGGTTTTATGCGATGGAGTTTCCCCACACTGAGT
GGGTGGAGACTGAAGTTAGGCCAGCTTGGCACTTGATGTAATTCTCCTTGGAATTTGCCCTTTTTGAGTT
TGGATCTTGGTTCATTCTCAAGCCTCAGACAGTGGTTCAAAGTTTTTTTCTTCCATTTCAGGTGTCGTGA
CGTACGGCCACCATGACCGAGTACAAGCCCACGGTGCGCCTCGCCACCCGCGACGACGTCCCCAGGGCCG
TACGCACCCTCGCCGCCGCGTTCGCCGACTACCCCGCCACGCGCCACACCGTCGATCCGGACCGCCACAT
CGAGCGGGTCACCGAGCTGCAAGAACTCTTCCTCACGCGCGTCGGGCTCGACATCGGCAAGGTGTGGGTC
GCGGACGACGGCGCCGCCGTGGCGGTCTGGACCACGCCGGAGAGCGTCGAAGCGGGGGCGGTGTTCGCCG
AGATCGGCCCGCGCATGGCCGAGTTGAGCGGTTCCCGGCTGGCCGCGCAGCAACAGATGGAAGGCCTCCT
GGCGCCGCACCGGCCCAAGGAGCCCGCGTGGTTCCTGGCCACCGTCGGAGTCTCGCCCGACCACCAGGGC
AAGGGTCTGGGCAGCGCCGTCGTGCTCCCCGGAGTGGAGGCGGCCGAGCGCGCCGGGGTGCCCGCCTTCC
TGGAGACCTCCGCGCCCCGCAACCTCCCCTTCTACGAGCGGCTCGGCTTCACCGTCACCGCCGACGTCGA
GGTGCCCGAAGGACCGCGCACCTGGTGCATGACCCGCAAGCCCGGTGCCTGAACGCGTTAAGTCGACAAT
CAACCTCTGGATTACAAAATTTGTGAAAGATTGACTGGTATTCTTAACTATGTTGCTCCTTTTACGCTAT
GTGGATACGCTGCTTTAATGCCTTTGTATCATGCTATTGCTTCCCGTATGGCTTTCATTTTCTCCTCCTT
GTATAAATCCTGGTTGCTGTCTCTTTATGAGGAGTTGTGGCCCGTTGTCAGGCAACGTGGCGTGGTGTGC
ACTGTGTTTGCTGACGCAACCCCCACTGGTTGGGGCATTGCCACCACCTGTCAGCTCCTTTCCGGGACTT
TCGCTTTCCCCCTCCCTATTGCCACGGCGGAACTCATCGCCGCCTGCCTTGCCCGCTGCTGGACAGGGGC
TCGGCTGTTGGGCACTGACAATTCCGTGGTGTTGTCGGGGAAATCATCGTCCTTTCCTTGGCTGCTCGCC
TGTGTTGCCACCTGGATTCTGCGCGGGACGTCCTTCTGCTACGTCCCTTCGGCCCTCAATCCAGCGGACC
TTCCTTCCCGCGGCCTGCTGCCGGCTCTGCGGCCTCTTCCGCGTCTTCGCCTTCGCCCTCAGACGAGTCG
GATCTCCCTTTGGGCCGCCTCCCCGCGTCGACTTTAAGACCAATGACTTACAAGGCAGCTGTAGATCTTA
GCCACTTTTTAAAAGAAAAGGGGGGACTGGAAGGGCTAATTCACTCCCAACGAAGACAAGATCTGCTTTT
TGCTTGTACTGGGTCTCTCTGGTTAGACCAGATCTGAGCCTGGGAGCTCTCTGGCTAACTAGGGAACCCA
CTGCTTAAGCCTCAATAAAGCTTGCCTTGAGTGCTTCAAGTAGTGTGTGCCCGTCTGTTGTGTGACTCTG
GTAACTAGAGATCCCTCAGACCCTTTTAGTCAGTGTGGAAAATCTCTAGCAGTACGTATAGTAGTTCATG
TCATCTTATTATTCAGTATTTATAACTTGCAAAGAAATGAATATCAGAGAGTGAGAGGAACTTGTTTATT
GCAGCTTATAATGGTTACAAATAAAGCAATAGCATCACAAATTTCACAAATAAAGCATTTTTTTCACTGC
ATTCTAGTTGTGGTTTGTCCAAACTCATCAATGTATCTTATCATGTCTGGCTCTAGCTATCCCGCCCCTA
ACTCCGCCCATCCCGCCCCTAACTCCGCCCAGTTCCGCCCATTCTCCGCCCCATGGCTGACTAATTTTTT
TTATTTATGCAGAGGCCGAGGCCGCCTCGGCCTCTGAGCTATTCCAGAAGTAGTGAGGAGGCTTTTTTGG
AGGCCTAGGGACGTACCCAATTCGCCCTATAGTGAGTCGTATTACGCGCGCTCACTGGCCGTCGTTTTAC
AACGTCGTGACTGGGAAAACCCTGGCGTTACCCAACTTAATCGCCTTGCAGCACATCCCCCTTTCGCCAG
CTGGCGTAATAGCGAAGAGGCCCGCACCGATCGCCCTTCCCAACAGTTGCGCAGCCTGAATGGCGAATGG
G
[124 nt withheld, positions 3362-3485]
C
[91 nt withheld, positions 3487-3577]
A
[49 nt withheld, positions 3579-3627]
CCTTTGACGTTGGAGTCCACGTTCTTT
[37 nt withheld, positions 3655-3691]
ACCCTATCTCGGTCTATTCTTTTGATTTATAAGGGATTTTGCCGATTTCGGCCTATTGGTTAAAAAATGA
GCTGATTTAACAAAAATTTAACGCGAATTTTAACAAAATATTAACGCTTACAATTTAGGTGGCACTTTTC
GGGGAAATGTGCGCGGAACCCCTATTTGTTTATTTTTCTAAATACATTCAAATATGTATCCGCTCATGAG
ACAATAACCCTGATAAATGCTTCAATAATATTGAAAAAGGAAGAGTATGAGTATTCAACATTTCCGTGTC
GCCCTTATTCCCTTTTTTGCGGCATTTTGCCTTCCTGTTTTTGCTCACCCAGAAACGCTGGTGAAAGTAA
AAGATGCTGAAGATCAGTTGGGTGCACGAGTGGGTTACATCGAACTGGATCTCAACAGCGGTAAGATCCT
TGAGAGTTTTCGCCCCGAAGAACGTTTTCCAATGATGAGCACTTTTAAAGTTCTGCTATGTGGCGCGGTA
TTATCCCGTATTGACGCCGGGCAAGAGCAACTCGGTCGCCGCATACACTATTCTCAGAATGACTTGGTTG
AGTACTCACCAGTCACAGAAAAGCATCTTACGGATGGCATGACAGTAAGAGAATTATGCAGTGCTGCCAT
AACCATGAGTGATAACACTGCGGCCAACTTACTTCTGACAACGATCGGAGGACCGAAGGAGCTAACCGCT
TTTTTGCACAACATGGGGGATCATGTAACTCGCCTTGATCGTTGGGAACCGGAGCTGAATGAAGCCATAC
CAAACGACGAGCGTGACACCACGATGCCTGTAGCAATGGCAACAACGTTGCGCAAACTATTAACTGGCGA
ACTACTTACTCTAGCTTCCCGGCAACAATTAATAGACTGGATGGAGGCGGATAAAGTTGCAGGACCACTT
CTGCGCTCGGCCCTTCCGGCTGGCTGGTTTATTGCTGATAAATCTGGAGCCGGTGAGCGTGGGTCTCGCG
GTATCATTGCAGCACTGGGGCCAGATGGTAAGCCCTCCCGTATCGTAGTTATCTACACGACGGGGAGTCA
GGCAACTATGGATGAACGAAATAGACAGATCGCTGAGATAGGTGCCTCACTGATTAAGCATTGGTAACTG
TCAGACCAAGTTTACTCATATATACTTTAGATTGATTTAAAACTTCATTTTTAATTTAAAAGGATCTAGG
TGAAGATCCTTTTTGATAATCTCATGACCAAAATCCCTTAACGTGAGTTTTCGTTCCACTGAGCGTCAGA
CCCCGTAGAAAAGATCAAAGGATCTTCTTGAGATCCTTTTTTTCTGCGCGTAATCTGCTGCTTGCAAACA
AAAAAACCACCGCTACCAGCGGTGGTTTGTTTGCCGGATCAAGAGCTACCAACTCTTTTTCCGAAGGTAA
CTGGCTTCAGCAGAGCGCAGATACCAAATACTGTTCTTCTAGTGTAGCCGTAGTTAGGCCACCACTTCAA
GAACTCTGTAGCACCGCCTACATACCTCGCTCTGCTAATCCTGTTACCAGTGGCTGCTGCCAGTGGCGAT
AAGTCGTGTCTTACCGGGTTGGACTCAAGACGATAGTTACCGGATAAGGCGCAGCGGTCGGGCTGAACGG
GGGGTTCGTGCACACAGCCCAGCTTGGAGCGAACGACCTACACCGAACTGAGATACCTACAGCGTGAGCT
ATGAGAAAGCGCCACGCTTCCCGAAGGGAGAAAGGCGGACAGGTATCCGGTAAGCGGCAGGGTCGGAACA
GGAGAGCGCACGAGGGAGCTTCCAGGGGGAAACGCCTGGTATCTTTATAGTCCTGTCGGGTTTCGCCACC
TCTGACTTGAGCGTCGATTTTTGTGATGCTCGTCAGGGGGGCGGAGCCTATGGAAAAACGCCAGCAACGC
GGCCTTTTTACGGTTCCTGGCCTTTTGCTGGCCTTTTGCTCACATGTTCTTTCCTGCGTTATCCCCTGAT
TCTGTGGATAACCGTATTACCGCCTTTGAGTGAGCTGATACCGCTCGCCGCAGCCGAACGACCGAGCGCA
GCGAGTCAGTGAGCGAGGAAGCGGAAGAGCGCCCAATACGCAAACCGCCTCTCCCCGCGCGTTGGCCGAT
TCATTAATGCAGCTGGCACGACAGGTTTCCCGACTGGAAAGCGGGCAGTGAGCGCAACGCAATTAATGTG
AGTTAGCTCACTCATTAGGCACCCCAGGCTTTACACTTTATGCTTCCGGCTCGTATGTTGTGTGGAATTG
TGAGCGGATAACAATTTCACACAGGAAACAGCTATGACCATGATTACGCCAAGCGCGCAATTAACCCTCA
CTAAAGGGAACAAAAGCTGGAGCTGCAAGCTTAATGTAGTCTTATGCAATACTCTTGTAGTCTTGCAACA
TGGTAACGATGAGTTAGCAACATGCCTTACAAGGAGAGAAAAAGCACCGTGCATGCCGATTGGTGGAAGT
AAGGTGGTACGATCGTGCCTTATTAGGAAGGCAACAGACGGGTCTGACATGGATTGGACGAACCACTGAA
TTGCCGCATTGCAGAGATATTGTATTTAAGTGCCTAGCTCGATACATAAACGGGTCTCTCTGGTTAGACC
AGATCTGAGCCTGGGAGCTCTCTGGCTAACTAGGGAACCCACTGCTTAAGCCTCAATAAAGCTTGCCTTG
AGTGCTTCAAGTAGTGTGTGCCCGTCTGTTGTGTGACTCTGGTAACTAGAGATCCCTCAGACCCTTTTAG
TCAGTGTGGAAAATCTCTAGCAGTGGCGCCCGAACAGGGACTTGAAAGCGAAAGGGAAACCAGAGGAGCT
CTCTCGACGCAGGACTCGGCTTGCTGAAGCGCGCACGGCAAGAGGCGAGGGGCGGCGACTGGTGAGTACG
CCAAAAATTTTGACTAGCGGAGGCTAGAAGGAGAGAGATGGGTGCGAGAGCGTCAGTATTAAGCGGGGGA
GAATTAGATCGCGATGGGAAAAAATTCGGTTAAGGCCAGGGGGAAAGAAAAAATATAAATTAAAACATAT
AGTATGGGCAAGCAGGGAGCTAGAACGATTCGCAGTTAATCCTGGCCTGTTAGAAACATCAGAAGGCTGT
AGACAAATACTGGGACAGCTACAACCATCCCTTCAGACAGGATCAGAAGAACTTAGATCATTATATAATA
CAGTAGCAACCCTCTATTGTGTGCATCAAAGGATAGAGATAAAAGACACCAAGGAAGCTTTAGACAAGAT
AGAGGAAGAGCAAAACAAAAGTAAGACCACCGCACAGCAAGCGGCCGCTGATCTTCAGACCTGGAGGAGG
AGATATGAGGGACAATTGGAGAAGTGAATTATATAAATATAAAGTAGTAAAAATTGAACCATTAGGAGTA
GCACCCACCAAGGCAAAGAGAAGAGTGGTGCAGAGAGAAAAAAGAGCAGTGGGAATAGGAGCTTTGTTCC
TTGGGTTCTTGGGAGCAGCAGGAAGCACTATGGGCGCAGCGTCAATGACGCTGACGGTACAGGCCAGACA
ATTATTGTCTGGTATAGTGCAGCAGCAGAACAATTTGCTGAGGGCTATTGAGGCGCAACAGCATCTGTTG
CAACTCACAGTCTGGGGCATCAAGCAGCTCCAGGCAAGAATCCTGGCTGTGGAAAGATACCTAAAGGATC
AACAGCTCCTGGGGATTTGGGGTTGCTCTGGAAAACTCATTTGCACCACTGCTGTGCCTTGGAATGCTAG
TTGGAGTAATAAATCTCTGGAACAGATTTGGAATCACACGACCTGGATGGAGTGGGACAGAGAAATTAAC
AATTACACAAGCTTAATACACTCCTTAATTGAAGAATCGCAAAACCAGCAAGAAAAGAATGAACAAGAAT
TATTGGAATTAGATAAATGGGCAAGTTTGTGGAATTGGTTTAACATAACAAATTGGCTGTGGTATATAAA
ATTATTCATAATGATAGTAGGAGGCTTGGTAGGTTTAAGAATAGTTTTTGCTGTACTTTCTATAGTGAAT
AGAGTTAGGCAGGGATATTCACCATTATCGTTTCAGACCCACCTCCCAACCCCGAGGGGACCCAGAGAGG
GCCTATTTCCCATGATTCCTTCATATTTGCATATACGATACAAGGCTGTTAGAGAGATAATTAGAATTAA
TTTGACTGTAAACACAAAGATATTAGTACAAAATACGTGACGTAGAAAGTAATAATTTCTTGGGTAGTTT
GCAGTTTTAAAATTATGTTTTAAAATGGACTATCATATGCTTACCGTAACTTGAAAGTATTTCGATTTCT
TGGCTTTATATATCTTGTGGAAAGGACGAAACACCGCAAGTATACCCCTACCAACTGGTCGGGGTTTGAA
ACGGAGACGGTTGTAAATGAGCACACAAAATACACATGCTAAAATATCATATTCTATGACCTTTATAAAA
TCAACCAAAATCTTCTTTTTAATAACTTTAGTATCAATAATTAGAATTTTTATGTTCCTTTTTGCAAACT
TTTAATAAAAATGAGCAAAATAAAAAAACGCTAGTTTTAGTAACTCGCGTTGTTTTCTTCACCTTTAATA
ATAGCTACTCCACCACTTGTTCCTAAGCGGTCAGCTCCTGCTTCAATCATTTTTTGAGCATCTTCAAATG
TTCTAACTCCACCAGCTGCTTTAACTAAAGCATTGTCTTTAACAACTGACTTCATTAGTTTAACATCTTC
AAATGTTGCACCTGATTTTGAAAATCCTGTTGATGTTTTAACAAATTCTAATCCAGCTTCAACAGCTATT
TCACAAGCTTTCATGATTTCTTCTTTTGTTAATAAACAATTTTCCATAATACATTTAACAACATGTGATC
CAGCTGCTTTTTTTACAGCTTTCATGTCTTCTAAAACTAATTCATAATTTTTGTCTTTTAATGCACCAAT
ATTTAATACCATATCAATTTCTGTTGCACCATCTTTAATTGCTTCAGAAACTTCGAATGCTTTTGTAGCT
GTTGTGCATGCACCTAGAGGAAAACCTACAACATTTGTTATTCCTACATTTGTGCCTTTTAATAATTCTT
TACAATAGCTTGTTCAATATGAATTAACACAAACTGTTGCAAAATCAAATTCAATTGCTTCATCACATAA
TTGTTTAATTTCAGCTTTCGTAGCATCTTGTTTTAATAATGTGTGATCTATATATTTGTTTAGTTTCATT
TTTTCTCCTATATATTCATTTTTAATTTTAATTCTTTAATAATTTCGTCTACTTTAACTTTAGCGTTTTG
AACAGATTCACCAACACCTATAAAATAAATTTTTAGTTTAGGTTCAGTTCCACTTGGGCGAACAGCAAAT
CATGACTTATCTTCTAAATAAAATTTTAGTAAGTCTTGTCCTGGCATATTATACATTCCATCGATGTAGT
CTTCAACATTAACAACTTTAAGTCCAGCAATTTGAGTTAAGGGTGTTGCTCTCAATGATTTCATTAATGG
TTCAATTTTTAATTTCTTTTCTTCTGGTTTAAAATTCAAGTTTAAAGTGAAAGTGTAATATGCACCCATT
TCTTTAAATAAATCTTCTAAATAGTCTACTAATGTTTTATTTTGTTTTTTATAAAATCAAGCAGCCTCTG
CTATTAATATAGAAGCTTGTATTCCATCTTTATCTCTAGCTGAGTCATCAATTACATATCCATAACTTTC
TTCATAAGCAAAAACAAAATTTAATCCGTTATCTTCTTCTTTAGCAATTTCTCTACCCATTCATTTAAAT
CCAGTTAAAGTTTTTACAATATTAACTCCATATTTTTCATGAGCGATTCTATCACCCAAATCACTTGTTA
CAAAACTTGAATATAGAGCCGGATTTTTTGGAATGCTATTTAAGCGTTTTAGATTTGATAATTTTCAATC
AATTAAAATTGGTCCTGTTTGATTTCCATCTAATCTTACAAAATGACCATCATGTTTTATTGCCATTCCA
AATCTGTCAGCATCTGGGTCATTCATAATAATAATATCTGCATCATGTTTAATACCATATTCAAGCGGTA
TTTTTCATGCAGGATCAAATTCTGGATTTGGATTTACAACATTTTTAAATGTTTCATCTTCAAATGCATG
CTCTTCAACCTCAATAACGTTATATCCTGATTCACGTAATATTTTTGGGGTAAATTTAGTTCCTGTTCCA
TTAACTGCGCTAAAAATAATTTTTAAATCTTTTTTAGCTTCTTGCTCTTTTTTGTACGTCTCTCAAGTAT
ACCCCTACCAACTGGTCGGGGTTTGAAACTTTTTTTGTTTTAGAGCTAGAAATAGCAAGTTAAAATAAGG
CTAGTCCGTTATCAACTTGAAAAAGTGGCACCGAGTCGGTGCTTTTTTAAGCTTGGCGTAACTAGATCTT
GAGACAAATGGCAGTATTCATCCACAATTTTAAAAGAAAAGGGGGGATTGGGGGGTACAGTGCAGGGGAA
AGAATAGTAGACATAATAGCAACAGACATACAAACTAAAGAATTACAAAAACAAATTACAAAAATTCAAA
ATTTTCGGGTTTATTACAGGGACAGCAGAGATCCACTTTGGCGCCGGCTCGAGGGGGCCCGG
